Addgene plasmid #34242: KHBD00085
Depositing lab: Bart Deplancke. Depositing organization: Swiss Federal Institute of Technology (EPFL). Publication: Automated protein-DNA interaction screening of Drosophila regulatory elements. Korneel Hens, Jean-Daniel Feuz, Alina Isakova, Antonina Lagovitina, Andreas Massouras, Julien Bryois, Patrick Callaerts, Susan E. Celniker, Bart Deplancke. Nat Methods. 2011 Oct 30;8(12):1065-70. 10.1038/nmeth.1763 PubMed 22037703.
Backbone
  Vector backbone: pDONR221
  Backbone manufacturer: Invitrogen
  Backbone size w/o insert (bp): 2536
  Vector type: Gateway Donor Vector
Growth in bacteria
  Bacterial resistance: Kanamycin, 50 μg/mL
  Growth temperature: 37°C
  Growth strain: DH5alpha
  Copy number: High Copy
Gene/Insert
  Gene/Insert name: CG7938 (alt names: FBgn0003511; Sry-&bgr;; Serendipity &bgr;)
  Species: D. melanogaster (fly)
  Insert size (bp): 1068
  Entrez Gene: Sry-beta (a.k.a. Dmel_CG7938, CG7938, Dmel\CG7938, Srybeta, ser, sry, sry beta, sry-b, sry-beta, sryb, srybeta)
  Cloning method: Gateway Cloning
  Sequencing primers: 5′ M13F; 3′ M13R
Terms and licenses: Academic/Nonprofit Terms; Industry Terms: Not Available to Industry
Depositor comments: Please note that the ORFs in this collection were cloned open-ended (without a stop codon).
How to cite: KHBD00085 was a gift from Bart Deplancke (Addgene plasmid # 34242 ; http://n2t.net/addgene:34242 ; RRID:Addgene_34242)
