[The description below was written by a language model from this plasmid's Addgene catalogue record.]
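Description:
KHBD00085 is a Gateway entry-type clone built in the Invitrogen pDONR221 backbone, carrying the open reading frame of the Drosophila melanogaster gene CG7938, also known as Sry-beta or Serendipity beta. The backbone contributes about 2.5 kb and the insert is 1068 bp. The plasmid is maintained in E. coli as a high-copy construct under kanamycin selection. The insert was introduced by Gateway recombination. In a pDONR221-derived clone this normally leaves the ORF flanked by attL sites, although the record provides no feature table to confirm the exact site arrangement. M13 forward and reverse priming sites on either side of the insert are used for sequence verification.

The plasmid is a shuttle or archival clone rather than an expression vector. No promoter, tag or reporter is recorded, and pDONR221 is not designed to drive expression of its insert. Its purpose is to hand the ORF on to Gateway destination vectors through LR recombination, which supply the promoter and any fusion partners needed for a given host or assay. The depositor notes that all ORFs in this collection were cloned open-ended, without a stop codon. This allows in-frame C-terminal fusions after transfer, but a destination vector must then provide a downstream stop.

The clone belongs to a collection of Drosophila ORFs assembled for automated screening of protein–DNA interactions at fly regulatory elements, according to the associated publication title. In that setting, the ORFs would be moved into suitable destination vectors for interaction assays.
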