>Addgene plasmid #34242 | KHBD00085 | depositor partial sequence | sequence record 40809 | KHBD00085 sequence 1068 bps
ATGAGCTCCACGCGTCCGTTTTGCTTCGTTTGCGGCAAGGAGAAGTCCGTGGGGGTGTTCCAGCTGATAG
AAGGCTGCATTGTGCCAGGAACCTTTAAGCCCATCAAGGATATACTGAAATACTTCGAGAAGATCATAAA
CCAGCGGCTGGAGCTCCTGCCCAACTCGGCCGCCTGCCGGGACTGCCTGGAGTACCTCTTCAACTACGAC
AGGCTGGTGAGGAATCTCAGCCAAGTGCAGCGCCAGATTGCGGACGCACTGCTCGGCTGCAGGCAGGTGG
AGGGCAAGGCGGAGACCAAGCAACAGGCGGCAAAGAGGGCCCGCGTCCAGGTGCCGGCCTTCAAGATCGT
CCAGGCCACCGCCCTCAAGGAGCCCGAAAGGCAGCCGGGCGAGGAGGATGAGTGCGAGGAATTCATGAAG
GAGGAGATGCTGGACGAGGAGTTCCAGTTCAGCGAGCCGGACGACAGCATGCCGTCGTCGGAGGAGGAGT
TCTTCACCGAGACCACCGAGATACCCTGCCATATCTGCGGCGAGATGTTTTCCAGCCAGGAGGTGCTCGA
GCGGCACATCAAGGCGGACACCTGCCAGAAGAGCGAGCAGGCCACCTGCAACGTGTGTGGCTTGAAAGTG
AAGGACGACGAGGTACTCGATCTGCATATGAACTTGCACGAGGGCAAAACAGAACTTGAATGCCGCTACT
GCGACAAAAAGTTCTCGCACAAGCGGAACGTCCTGCGCCACATGGAGGTGCACTGGGACAAGAAGAAGTA
CCAGTGCGACAAGTGCGGCGAACGCTTCTCGCTCTCCTGGCTGATGTACAACCATCTGATGCGCCACGAC
GCCGAGGAGAACGCCCTGATCTGCGAGGTGTGCCACCAGCAGTTCAAGACCAAGCGCACCTACAAGCACC
ACTTGCGCACCCACCAGACGGACCGGCCGCGCTACCCCTGCCCCGACTGCGAGAAATCGTTCGTGGACAA
GTACACCCTGAAGGTGCACAAGCGGGTCCACCAGCCGGTCGAGAAGCCAGAGTCGGCGGAGGCCAAGGAA
GCCACCGTCACGTTCTTT
