>Addgene plasmid #34242 | KHBD00085 | addgene partial sequence | sequence record 41863 | M13-Rev 5'-CAGGAAACAGCTATGACC-3'
TTTTATTTTGACTGATAGTGACCTGTTCGTTGCAACAAATTGATAAGCAATGCTTTCTTATAATGCCAAC
TTTGTACAAGAAAGTTGGCAAAAAGAACGTGACGGTGGCTTCCTTGGCCTCCGCCGACTCTGGCTTCTCG
ACCGGCTGGTGGACCCGCTTGTGCACCTTCAGGGTGTACTTGTCCACGAACGATTTCTCGCAGTCGGGGC
AGGGGTAGCGCGGCCGGTCCGTCTGGTGGGTGCGCAAGTGGTGCTTGTAGGTGCGCTTGGTCTTGAACTG
CTGGTGGCACACCTCGCAGATCAGGGCGTTCTCCTCGGCGTCGTGGCGCATCAGATGGTTGTACATCAGC
CAGGAGAGCGAGAAGCGTTCGCCGCACTTGTCGCACTGGTACTTCTTCTTGTCCCAGTGCACCTCCATGT
GGCGCAGGACGTTCCGCTTGTGCGAGAACTTTTTGTCGCAGTAGCGGCATTCAAGTTCTGTTTTGCCCTC
GTGCAAGTTCATATGCAGATCGAGTACCTCGTCGTCCTTCACTTTCAAGCCACACACGTTGCAGGTGGCC
TGCTCGCTCTTCTGGCAGGTGTCCGCCTTGATGTGCCGCTCGAGCACCTCCTGGCTGGAAAACATCTCGC
CGCAGATATGGCAGGGTATCTCGGTGGTCTCGGTGAAGAACTCCTCCTCCGACGACGGCATGCTGTCGTC
CGGCTCGCTGAACTGGAACTCCTCGTCCAGCATCTCCTCCTTCATGAATTCCTCGCACTCATCCTCCTCG
CCCGGCTGCCTTTCGGGCTCCTTGAGGGCGGTGGCCTGGA
